Addgene plasmid #112110: pEGFP-N1 Dynamin1 D406R M407R F409A
Purpose: Mammalian expression plasmid of GFP-tagged Dynamin protein.
Depositing lab: Justin Taraska. Depositing organization: National Heart, Lung, and Blood Institute (NHLBI). Publication: Cryo-EM of the dynamin polymer assembled on lipid membrane. Kong L, Sochacki KA, Wang H, Fang S, Canagarajah B, Kehr AD, Rice WJ, Strub MP, Taraska JW, Hinshaw JE. Nature. 2018 Aug;560(7717):258-262. doi: 10.1038/s41586-018-0378-6. Epub 2018 Aug 1. PubMed 30069048.
Backbone
  Vector backbone: pEGFP-N1
  Backbone manufacturer: Clontech
  Vector type: Mammalian Expression
Growth in bacteria
  Bacterial resistance: Kanamycin, 50 μg/mL
  Growth temperature: 37°C
  Growth strain: DH5alpha
  Copy number: High Copy
Gene/Insert
  Gene/Insert name: Dynamin1
  Species: H. sapiens (human)
  Mutation: D406R M407R F409A
  Entrez Gene: DNM1 (a.k.a. DEE31, DNM, EIEE31)
  Promoter: CMV
  Tag / fusion protein: EGFP (C terminal on backbone)
  Cloning method: Unknown
  Sequencing primers: 5′ CMV-F; 3′ SV40-pArev
Terms and licenses: Academic/Nonprofit Terms; Industry Terms: Not Available to Industry
How to cite: pEGFP-N1 Dynamin1 D406R M407R F409A was a gift from Justin Taraska (Addgene plasmid # 112110 ; http://n2t.net/addgene:112110 ; RRID:Addgene_112110)
