[The description below was written by a language model from this plasmid's Addgene catalogue record and pLannotate feature annotations shown in this document.]
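Description:
pEGFP-N1 Dynamin1 D406R M407R F409A is a 7.3 kb mammalian expression plasmid built on the Clontech pEGFP-N1 backbone and encoding a mutant human dynamin 1 (DNM1) fused at its C terminus to EGFP. The DNM1 coding sequence sits in the multiple cloning site, downstream of the human cytomegalovirus immediate early enhancer and promoter. It is joined through residual polylinker sequence to the backbone's mammalian codon-optimized EGFP, and the transcript ends at the SV40 polyadenylation signal. The insert carries three substitutions, D406R, M407R and F409A. The record does not state their functional consequence, although the associated publication concerns the cryo-EM structure of the dynamin polymer assembled on lipid membrane.

Propagation in bacteria relies on a high-copy ColE1/pUC-type origin and kanamycin selection. The Tn5 aminoglycoside phosphotransferase gene (NeoR/KanR) lies behind tandem bacterial (bla) and SV40 early promoters and is followed by the HSV TK polyadenylation signal. This arrangement lets the same marker confer kanamycin resistance in E. coli and G418 resistance in mammalian cells, which allows stable lines to be selected. An f1 origin is also present and can support single-stranded DNA production. Short hits annotated as large T antigen, ble and bGH poly(A) fragments are most likely backbone remnants rather than functional elements. The depositor's sequence and the repository's sequencing result are the same length and give identical feature sets, offset by only four nucleotides in numbering.

The plasmid is intended for transient or stable expression of fluorescently tagged mutant dynamin 1 in mammalian cells. This permits, for example, imaging of its localization for comparison with the wild-type protein, which functions in receptor-mediated endocytosis and vesicular trafficking.
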