Features (pLannotate 1.2.2; 16 found; start..end, strand, type, name):
     61..364     +  enhancer       CMV enhancer: human cytomegalovirus immediate early enhancer
    365..568     +  promoter       CMV promoter: human cytomegalovirus (CMV) immediate early promoter
    591..613     +  misc_feature   MCS (fragment): multiple cloning site
    619..3207    +  CDS            DNM1: DYN1_HUMAN - Also known as DNM. Experimental evidence at protein level: Swiss-Prot protein existence level 1. Microtubule-associated force-producing protein involved in producing microtubule bundles and able to bind and hydrolyze GTP. Most probably involved in vesicular trafficking processes. Involved in receptor-mediated endocytosis. From Homo sapiens (Human).
   3207..3251    +  misc_feature   MCS (fragment): multiple cloning site
   3265..3984    +  CDS            EGFP: the original enhanced GFP (Yang et al., 1996) mammalian codon-optimized
   4001..4084    +  CDS            large T antigen (fragment): large T antigen from SV40 (simian virus 40)
   4107..4228    +  polyA_signal   SV40 poly(A) signal: SV40 polyadenylation signal
   4262..4690    -  rep_origin     f1 ori (sequence partly withheld): f1 bacteriophage origin of replication; arrow indicates direction of (+) strand synthesis
   4717..4821    +  promoter       AmpR promoter: bla
   4823..5180    +  promoter       SV40 promoter: SV40 enhancer and early promoter
   5215..6009    +  CDS            NeoR/KanR: aminoglycoside phosphotransferase from Tn5; aph(3')-II (or nptII); confers resistance to neomycin, kanamycin, and G418 (Geneticin®)
   6030..6182    +  CDS            ble (fragment): BLE_KLEPN - Experimental evidence at protein level: Swiss-Prot protein existence level 1. Binding protein with a strong affinity to the bleomycin family of antibiotics. Binds to CL990; an antimitotic-antibiotic compound. From Klebsiella pneumoniae.
   6241..6288    +  polyA_signal   HSV TK poly(A) signal: herpes simplex virus thymidine kinase polyadenylation signal (Cole and Stacy, 1985)
   6379..6395    -  polyA_signal   bGH poly(A) signal (fragment): bovine growth hormone polyadenylation signal
   6617..7205    +  rep_origin     ori: high-copy-number ColE1/pMB1/pBR322/pUC origin of replication
>Addgene plasmid #112110 | pEGFP-N1 Dynamin1 D406R M407R F409A | depositor full sequence | sequence record 211041 | Full Sequence
TAGTTATTAATAGTAATCAATTACGGGGTCATTAGTTCATAGCCCATATATGGAGTTCCGCGTTACATAA
CTTACGGTAAATGGCCCGCCTGGCTGACCGCCCAACGACCCCCGCCCATTGACGTCAATAATGACGTATG
TTCCCATAGTAACGCCAATAGGGACTTTCCATTGACGTCAATGGGTGGAGTATTTACGGTAAACTGCCCA
CTTGGCAGTACATCAAGTGTATCATATGCCAAGTACGCCCCCTATTGACGTCAATGACGGTAAATGGCCC
GCCTGGCATTATGCCCAGTACATGACCTTATGGGACTTTCCTACTTGGCAGTACATCTACGTATTAGTCA
TCGCTATTACCATGGTGATGCGGTTTTGGCAGTACATCAATGGGCGTGGATAGCGGTTTGACTCACGGGG
ATTTCCAAGTCTCCACCCCATTGACGTCAATGGGAGTTTGTTTTGGCACCAAAATCAACGGGACTTTCCA
AAATGTCGTAACAACTCCGCCCCATTGACGCAAATGGGCGGTAGGCGTGTACGGTGGGAGGTCTATATAA
GCAGAGCTGGTTTAGTGAACCGTCAGATCCGCTAGCGCTACCGGACTCAGATCCTGCCATGGGCAACCGC
GGCATGGAAGATCTCATCCCGCTGGTCAACCGGCTGCAAGACGCCTTCTCTGCCATCGGCCAGAACGCGG
ACCTCGACCTGCCGCAGATCGCTGTGGTGGGCGGCCAGAGCGCCGGCAAGAGCTCGGTGCTCGAGAATTT
CGTAGGCAGGGACTTCTTGCCTCGAGGATCTGGCATTGTTACCCGACGTCCCCTGGTCTTGCAGCTGGTC
AATGCAACCACAGAATATGCCGAGTTCCTGCACTGCAAGGGAAAGAAATTCACCGACTTCGAGGAGGTGC
GCCTTGAGATCGAGGCCGAGACCGACAGGGTCACCGGCACCAACAAGGGCATCTCGCCGGTGCCTATCAA
CCTCCGCGTCTACTCGCCGCACGTGCTGAACCTGACCCTGGTGGACCTGCCCGGAATGACCAAGGTCCCG
GTGGGGGACCAACCTCCCGACATCGAGTTCCAGATCCGAGACATGCTTATGCAGTTTGTCACCAAGGAGA
ACTGCCTCATCCTGGCCGTGTCCCCCGCCAACTCTGACCTGGCCAATTCTGACGCCCTCAAGGTCGCCAA
GGAGGTGGACCCCCAGGGCCAGCGCACCATCGGGGTCATCACCAAGCTGGACCTGATGGACGAGGGCACA
GATGCCCGTGATGTGCTGGAGAACAAGCTGCTCCCCCTGCGCAGAGGCTACATTGGAGTGGTGAACCGGA
GCCAGAAGGACATTGATGGCAAGAAGGACATTACCGCCGCCTTGGCTGCTGAACGAAAGTTCTTCCTCTC
CCATCCATCTTATCGCCACTTGGCTGACCGTATGGGCACGCCCTACCTGCAGAAGGTCCTCAATCAGCAA
CTGACGAACCACATCCGGGACACACTGCCGGGGCTGCGGAACAAGCTGCAGAGCCAGCTACTGTCCATTG
AGAAGGAGGTGGAGGAATACAAGAACTTCCGCCCTGATGACCCAGCTCGCAAGACCAAGGCCCTGCTGCA
GATGGTCCAGCAGTTTGCCGTAGACTTTGAGAAGCGCATTGAGGGCTCAGGAGATCAGATCGACACCTAC
GAACTGTCAGGGGGAGCCCGCATTAACCGAATCTTCCACGAGCGCTTCCCTTTCGAGCTGGTCAAGATGG
AGTTTGATGAGAAGGAACTCCGAAGGGAGATCAGCTATGCTATCAAGAATATCCATGGCATTAGAACGGG
GCTGTTTACCCCAAGGAGGGCCGCCGAGACCATTGTGAAAAAGCAGGTGAAGAAGATCCGAGAACCGTGT
CTCAAGTGTGTGGACATGGTTATCTCGGAGCTAATCAGCACCGTTAGACAGTGCACCAAGAAGCTCCAGC
AGTACCCGCGGCTACGGGAGGAGATGGAGCGCATCGTGACCACCCACATCCGGGAGCGCGAGGGCCGCAC
TAAGGAGCAGGTCATGCTTCTCATCGATATCGAGCTGGCTTACATGAACACCAACCATGAGGACTTCATA
GGCTTTGCCAATGCTCAGCAGAGGAGCAACCAGATGAACAAGAAGAAGACTTCAGGGAACCAGGATGAGA
TTCTGGTCATCCGCAAGGGCTGGCTGACTATCAATAATATTGGCATCATGAAAGGGGGCTCCAAGGAGTA
CTGGTTTGTGCTGACTGCTGAGAATCTGTCCTGGTACAAGGATGATGAGGAGAAAGAGAAGAAATACATG
CTGTCTGTGGACAACCTCAAGCTGCGGGACGTGGAGAAGGGCTTTATGTCGAGCAAGCATATCTTTGCCC
TCTTTAACACGGAGCAGAGGAATGTCTACAAGGATTATCGGCAGCTGGAGCTAGCCTGTGAGACACAGGA
GGAGGTGGACAGCTGGAAGGCCTCCTTCCTGAGGGCTGGCGTGTACCCTGAGCGTGTTGGGGACAAAGAG
AAAGCCAGCGAGACCGAGGAGAATGGCTCCGACAGCTTCATGCATTCCATGGACCCACAGCTGGAACGGC
AAGTGGAGACCATCCGGAATCTTGTGGACTCATACATGGCCATTGTCAACAAGACCGTGAGGGACCTCAT
GCCCAAGACCATCATGCACCTCATGATTAACAATACCAAGGAGTTCATCTTCTCGGAGCTGCTGGCCAAC
CTGTACTCGTGTGGGGACCAGAACACGCTGATGGAGGAGTCGGCGGAGCAGGCACAGCGGCGCGACGAGA
TGCTGCGCATGTACCACGCACTGAAGGAGGCGCTCAGCATCATCGGCAACATCAACACGACCACCGTCAG
CACGCCCATGCCCCCGCCCGTGGACGACTCCTGGCTGCAGGTGCAGAGCGTACCGGCCGGACGCAGGTCG
CCCACGTCCAGCCCCACGCCGCAGCGCCGAGCCCCCGCCGTGCCCCCAGCCCGGCCCGGGTCGCGGGGCC
CTGCTCCTGGGCCTCCGCCTGCTGGGTCCGCCCTGGGGGGGGCGCCCCCCGTGCCCTCCAGGCCGGGGGC
TTCCCCTGACCCTTTCGGCCCTCCCCCTCAGGTGCCCTCGCGCCCCAACCGCGCCCCGCCCGGGGTCCCC
AGCCGATCGGGTCAGGCAAGTCCATCCCGTCCTGAGAGCCCCAGGCCCCCCTTCGACAAGCTTCGAATTC
TGCAGTCGACGGTACCGCGGGCCCGGGATCCACCGGTCGCCACCATGGTGAGCAAGGGCGAGGAGCTGTT
CACCGGGGTGGTGCCCATCCTGGTCGAGCTGGACGGCGACGTAAACGGCCACAAGTTCAGCGTGTCCGGC
GAGGGCGAGGGCGATGCCACCTACGGCAAGCTGACCCTGAAGTTCATCTGCACCACCGGCAAGCTGCCCG
TGCCCTGGCCCACCCTCGTGACCACCCTGACCTACGGCGTGCAGTGCTTCAGCCGCTACCCCGACCACAT
GAAGCAGCACGACTTCTTCAAGTCCGCCATGCCCGAAGGCTACGTCCAGGAGCGCACCATCTTCTTCAAG
GACGACGGCAACTACAAGACCCGCGCCGAGGTGAAGTTCGAGGGCGACACCCTGGTGAACCGCATCGAGC
TGAAGGGCATCGACTTCAAGGAGGACGGCAACATCCTGGGGCACAAGCTGGAGTACAACTACAACAGCCA
CAACGTCTATATCATGGCCGACAAGCAGAAGAACGGCATCAAGGTGAACTTCAAGATCCGCCACAACATC
GAGGACGGCAGCGTGCAGCTCGCCGACCACTACCAGCAGAACACCCCCATCGGCGACGGCCCCGTGCTGC
TGCCCGACAACCACTACCTGAGCACCCAGTCCGCCCTGAGCAAAGACCCCAACGAGAAGCGCGATCACAT
GGTCCTGCTGGAGTTCGTGACCGCCGCCGGGATCACTCTCGGCATGGACGAGCTGTACAAGTAAAGCGGC
CGCGACTCTAGATCATAATCAGCCATACCACATTTGTAGAGGTTTTACTTGCTTTAAAAAACCTCCCACA
CCTCCCCCTGAACCTGAAACATAAAATGAATGCAATTGTTGTTGTTAACTTGTTTATTGCAGCTTATAAT
GGTTACAAATAAAGCAATAGCATCACAAATTTCACAAATAAAGCATTTTTTTCACTGCATTCTAGTTGTG
GTTTGTCCAAACTCATCAATGTATCTTAAGGCGTAAATTGTAAGCGTTAATATTTTGTTAAAATTCGCGT
TAAATTTTTGTTAAATCAGCTCATTTTTTAACCAATAGGCCGAAATCGGCAAAATCCCTTATAAATCAAA
AGAATAGACCGAGATAGGGT
[37 nt withheld, positions 4361-4397]
AAAGAACGTGGACTCCAACGTCAAAGG
[49 nt withheld, positions 4425-4473]
T
[91 nt withheld, positions 4475-4565]
G
[124 nt withheld, positions 4567-4690]
CAGGTGGCACTTTTCGGGGAAATGTGCGCGGAACCCCTATTTGTTTATTTTTCTAAATACATTCAAATAT
GTATCCGCTCATGAGACAATAACCCTGATAAATGCTTCAATAATATTGAAAAAGGAAGAGTCCTGAGGCG
GAAAGAACCAGCTGTGGAATGTGTGTCAGTTAGGGTGTGGAAAGTCCCCAGGCTCCCCAGCAGGCAGAAG
TATGCAAAGCATGCATCTCAATTAGTCAGCAACCAGGTGTGGAAAGTCCCCAGGCTCCCCAGCAGGCAGA
AGTATGCAAAGCATGCATCTCAATTAGTCAGCAACCATAGTCCCGCCCCTAACTCCGCCCATCCCGCCCC
TAACTCCGCCCAGTTCCGCCCATTCTCCGCCCCATGGCTGACTAATTTTTTTTATTTATGCAGAGGCCGA
GGCCGCCTCGGCCTCTGAGCTATTCCAGAAGTAGTGAGGAGGCTTTTTTGGAGGCCTAGGCTTTTGCAAA
GATCGATCAAGAGACAGGATGAGGATCGTTTCGCATGATTGAACAAGATGGATTGCACGCAGGTTCTCCG
GCCGCTTGGGTGGAGAGGCTATTCGGCTATGACTGGGCACAACAGACAATCGGCTGCTCTGATGCCGCCG
TGTTCCGGCTGTCAGCGCAGGGGCGCCCGGTTCTTTTTGTCAAGACCGACCTGTCCGGTGCCCTGAATGA
ACTGCAAGACGAGGCAGCGCGGCTATCGTGGCTGGCCACGACGGGCGTTCCTTGCGCAGCTGTGCTCGAC
GTTGTCACTGAAGCGGGAAGGGACTGGCTGCTATTGGGCGAAGTGCCGGGGCAGGATCTCCTGTCATCTC
ACCTTGCTCCTGCCGAGAAAGTATCCATCATGGCTGATGCAATGCGGCGGCTGCATACGCTTGATCCGGC
TACCTGCCCATTCGACCACCAAGCGAAACATCGCATCGAGCGAGCACGTACTCGGATGGAAGCCGGTCTT
GTCGATCAGGATGATCTGGACGAAGAGCATCAGGGGCTCGCGCCAGCCGAACTGTTCGCCAGGCTCAAGG
CGAGCATGCCCGACGGCGAGGATCTCGTCGTGACCCATGGCGATGCCTGCTTGCCGAATATCATGGTGGA
AAATGGCCGCTTTTCTGGATTCATCGACTGTGGCCGGCTGGGTGTGGCGGACCGCTATCAGGACATAGCG
TTGGCTACCCGTGATATTGCTGAAGAGCTTGGCGGCGAATGGGCTGACCGCTTCCTCGTGCTTTACGGTA
TCGCCGCTCCCGATTCGCAGCGCATCGCCTTCTATCGCCTTCTTGACGAGTTCTTCTGAGCGGGACTCTG
GGGTTCGAAATGACCGACCAAGCGACGCCCAACCTGCCATCACGAGATTTCGATTCCACCGCCGCCTTCT
ATGAAAGGTTGGGCTTCGGAATCGTTTTCCGGGACGCCGGCTGGATGATCCTCCAGCGCGGGGATCTCAT
GCTGGAGTTCTTCGCCCACCCTAGGGGGAGGCTAACTGAAACACGGAAGGAGACAATACCGGAAGGAACC
CGCGCTATGACGGCAATAAAAAGACAGAATAAAACGCACGGTGTTGGGTCGTTTGTTCATAAACGCGGGG
TTCGGTCCCAGGGCTGGCACTCTGTCGATACCCCACCGAGACCCCATTGGGGCCAATACGCCCGCGTTTC
TTCCTTTTCCCCACCCCACCCCCCAAGTTCGGGTGAAGGCCCAGGGCTCGCAGCCAACGTCGGGGCGGCA
GGCCCTGCCATAGCCTCAGGTTACTCATATATACTTTAGATTGATTTAAAACTTCATTTTTAATTTAAAA
GGATCTAGGTGAAGATCCTTTTTGATAATCTCATGACCAAAATCCCTTAACGTGAGTTTTCGTTCCACTG
AGCGTCAGACCCCGTAGAAAAGATCAAAGGATCTTCTTGAGATCCTTTTTTTCTGCGCGTAATCTGCTGC
TTGCAAACAAAAAAACCACCGCTACCAGCGGTGGTTTGTTTGCCGGATCAAGAGCTACCAACTCTTTTTC
CGAAGGTAACTGGCTTCAGCAGAGCGCAGATACCAAATACTGTCCTTCTAGTGTAGCCGTAGTTAGGCCA
CCACTTCAAGAACTCTGTAGCACCGCCTACATACCTCGCTCTGCTAATCCTGTTACCAGTGGCTGCTGCC
AGTGGCGATAAGTCGTGTCTTACCGGGTTGGACTCAAGACGATAGTTACCGGATAAGGCGCAGCGGTCGG
GCTGAACGGGGGGTTCGTGCACACAGCCCAGCTTGGAGCGAACGACCTACACCGAACTGAGATACCTACA
GCGTGAGCTATGAGAAAGCGCCACGCTTCCCGAAGGGAGAAAGGCGGACAGGTATCCGGTAAGCGGCAGG
GTCGGAACAGGAGAGCGCACGAGGGAGCTTCCAGGGGGAAACGCCTGGTATCTTTATAGTCCTGTCGGGT
TTCGCCACCTCTGACTTGAGCGTCGATTTTTGTGATGCTCGTCAGGGGGGCGGAGCCTATGGAAAAACGC
CAGCAACGCGGCCTTTTTACGGTTCCTGGCCTTTTGCTGGCCTTTTGCTCACATGTTCTTTCCTGCGTTA
TCCCCTGATTCTGTGGATAACCGTATTACCGCCATGCAT
