Features (pLannotate 1.2.2; 16 found; start..end, strand, type, name):
     57..360     +  enhancer       CMV enhancer: human cytomegalovirus immediate early enhancer
    361..564     +  promoter       CMV promoter: human cytomegalovirus (CMV) immediate early promoter
    587..609     +  misc_feature   MCS (fragment): multiple cloning site
    615..3203    +  CDS            DNM1: DYN1_HUMAN - Also known as DNM. Experimental evidence at protein level: Swiss-Prot protein existence level 1. Microtubule-associated force-producing protein involved in producing microtubule bundles and able to bind and hydrolyze GTP. Most probably involved in vesicular trafficking processes. Involved in receptor-mediated endocytosis. From Homo sapiens (Human).
   3203..3247    +  misc_feature   MCS (fragment): multiple cloning site
   3261..3980    +  CDS            EGFP: the original enhanced GFP (Yang et al., 1996) mammalian codon-optimized
   3997..4080    +  CDS            large T antigen (fragment): large T antigen from SV40 (simian virus 40)
   4103..4224    +  polyA_signal   SV40 poly(A) signal: SV40 polyadenylation signal
   4258..4686    -  rep_origin     f1 ori (sequence partly withheld): f1 bacteriophage origin of replication; arrow indicates direction of (+) strand synthesis
   4713..4817    +  promoter       AmpR promoter: bla
   4819..5176    +  promoter       SV40 promoter: SV40 enhancer and early promoter
   5211..6005    +  CDS            NeoR/KanR: aminoglycoside phosphotransferase from Tn5; aph(3')-II (or nptII); confers resistance to neomycin, kanamycin, and G418 (Geneticin®)
   6026..6178    +  CDS            ble (fragment): BLE_KLEPN - Experimental evidence at protein level: Swiss-Prot protein existence level 1. Binding protein with a strong affinity to the bleomycin family of antibiotics. Binds to CL990; an antimitotic-antibiotic compound. From Klebsiella pneumoniae.
   6237..6284    +  polyA_signal   HSV TK poly(A) signal: herpes simplex virus thymidine kinase polyadenylation signal (Cole and Stacy, 1985)
   6375..6391    -  polyA_signal   bGH poly(A) signal (fragment): bovine growth hormone polyadenylation signal
   6613..7201    +  rep_origin     ori: high-copy-number ColE1/pMB1/pBR322/pUC origin of replication
>Addgene plasmid #112110 | pEGFP-N1 Dynamin1 D406R M407R F409A | addgene full sequence | sequence record 213764 | Addgene NGS Result
TATTAATAGTAATCAATTACGGGGTCATTAGTTCATAGCCCATATATGGAGTTCCGCGTTACATAACTTA
CGGTAAATGGCCCGCCTGGCTGACCGCCCAACGACCCCCGCCCATTGACGTCAATAATGACGTATGTTCC
CATAGTAACGCCAATAGGGACTTTCCATTGACGTCAATGGGTGGAGTATTTACGGTAAACTGCCCACTTG
GCAGTACATCAAGTGTATCATATGCCAAGTACGCCCCCTATTGACGTCAATGACGGTAAATGGCCCGCCT
GGCATTATGCCCAGTACATGACCTTATGGGACTTTCCTACTTGGCAGTACATCTACGTATTAGTCATCGC
TATTACCATGGTGATGCGGTTTTGGCAGTACATCAATGGGCGTGGATAGCGGTTTGACTCACGGGGATTT
CCAAGTCTCCACCCCATTGACGTCAATGGGAGTTTGTTTTGGCACCAAAATCAACGGGACTTTCCAAAAT
GTCGTAACAACTCCGCCCCATTGACGCAAATGGGCGGTAGGCGTGTACGGTGGGAGGTCTATATAAGCAG
AGCTGGTTTAGTGAACCGTCAGATCCGCTAGCGCTACCGGACTCAGATCCTGCCATGGGCAACCGCGGCA
TGGAAGATCTCATCCCGCTGGTCAACCGGCTGCAAGACGCCTTCTCTGCCATCGGCCAGAACGCGGACCT
CGACCTGCCGCAGATCGCTGTGGTGGGCGGCCAGAGCGCCGGCAAGAGCTCGGTGCTCGAGAATTTCGTA
GGCAGGGACTTCTTGCCTCGAGGATCTGGCATTGTTACCCGACGTCCCCTGGTCTTGCAGCTGGTCAATG
CAACCACAGAATATGCCGAGTTCCTGCACTGCAAGGGAAAGAAATTCACCGACTTCGAGGAGGTGCGCCT
TGAGATCGAGGCCGAGACCGACAGGGTCACCGGCACCAACAAGGGCATCTCGCCGGTGCCTATCAACCTC
CGCGTCTACTCGCCGCACGTGCTGAACCTGACCCTGGTGGACCTGCCCGGAATGACCAAGGTCCCGGTGG
GGGACCAACCTCCCGACATCGAGTTCCAGATCCGAGACATGCTTATGCAGTTTGTCACCAAGGAGAACTG
CCTCATCCTGGCCGTGTCCCCCGCCAACTCTGACCTGGCCAATTCTGACGCCCTCAAGGTCGCCAAGGAG
GTGGACCCCCAGGGCCAGCGCACCATCGGGGTCATCACCAAGCTGGACCTGATGGACGAGGGCACAGATG
CCCGTGATGTGCTGGAGAACAAGCTGCTCCCCCTGCGCAGAGGCTACATTGGAGTGGTGAACCGGAGCCA
GAAGGACATTGATGGCAAGAAGGACATTACCGCCGCCTTGGCTGCTGAACGAAAGTTCTTCCTCTCCCAT
CCATCTTATCGCCACTTGGCTGACCGTATGGGCACGCCCTACCTGCAGAAGGTCCTCAATCAGCAACTGA
CGAACCACATCCGGGACACACTGCCGGGGCTGCGGAACAAGCTGCAGAGCCAGCTACTGTCCATTGAGAA
GGAGGTGGAGGAATACAAGAACTTCCGCCCTGATGACCCAGCTCGCAAGACCAAGGCCCTGCTGCAGATG
GTCCAGCAGTTTGCCGTAGACTTTGAGAAGCGCATTGAGGGCTCAGGAGATCAGATCGACACCTACGAAC
TGTCAGGGGGAGCCCGCATTAACCGAATCTTCCACGAGCGCTTCCCTTTCGAGCTGGTCAAGATGGAGTT
TGATGAGAAGGAACTCCGAAGGGAGATCAGCTATGCTATCAAGAATATCCATGGCATTAGAACGGGGCTG
TTTACCCCAAGGAGGGCCGCCGAGACCATTGTGAAAAAGCAGGTGAAGAAGATCCGAGAACCGTGTCTCA
AGTGTGTGGACATGGTTATCTCGGAGCTAATCAGCACCGTTAGACAGTGCACCAAGAAGCTCCAGCAGTA
CCCGCGGCTACGGGAGGAGATGGAGCGCATCGTGACCACCCACATCCGGGAGCGCGAGGGCCGCACTAAG
GAGCAGGTCATGCTTCTCATCGATATCGAGCTGGCTTACATGAACACCAACCATGAGGACTTCATAGGCT
TTGCCAATGCTCAGCAGAGGAGCAACCAGATGAACAAGAAGAAGACTTCAGGGAACCAGGATGAGATTCT
GGTCATCCGCAAGGGCTGGCTGACTATCAATAATATTGGCATCATGAAAGGGGGCTCCAAGGAGTACTGG
TTTGTGCTGACTGCTGAGAATCTGTCCTGGTACAAGGATGATGAGGAGAAAGAGAAGAAATACATGCTGT
CTGTGGACAACCTCAAGCTGCGGGACGTGGAGAAGGGCTTTATGTCGAGCAAGCATATCTTTGCCCTCTT
TAACACGGAGCAGAGGAATGTCTACAAGGATTATCGGCAGCTGGAGCTAGCCTGTGAGACACAGGAGGAG
GTGGACAGCTGGAAGGCCTCCTTCCTGAGGGCTGGCGTGTACCCTGAGCGTGTTGGGGACAAAGAGAAAG
CCAGCGAGACCGAGGAGAATGGCTCCGACAGCTTCATGCATTCCATGGACCCACAGCTGGAACGGCAAGT
GGAGACCATCCGGAATCTTGTGGACTCATACATGGCCATTGTCAACAAGACCGTGAGGGACCTCATGCCC
AAGACCATCATGCACCTCATGATTAACAATACCAAGGAGTTCATCTTCTCGGAGCTGCTGGCCAACCTGT
ACTCGTGTGGGGACCAGAACACGCTGATGGAGGAGTCGGCGGAGCAGGCACAGCGGCGCGACGAGATGCT
GCGCATGTACCACGCACTGAAGGAGGCGCTCAGCATCATCGGCAACATCAACACGACCACCGTCAGCACG
CCCATGCCCCCGCCCGTGGACGACTCCTGGCTGCAGGTGCAGAGCGTACCGGCCGGACGCAGGTCGCCCA
CGTCCAGCCCCACGCCGCAGCGCCGAGCCCCCGCCGTGCCCCCAGCCCGGCCCGGGTCGCGGGGCCCTGC
TCCTGGGCCTCCGCCTGCTGGGTCCGCCCTGGGGGGGGCGCCCCCCGTGCCCTCCAGGCCGGGGGCTTCC
CCTGACCCTTTCGGCCCTCCCCCTCAGGTGCCCTCGCGCCCCAACCGCGCCCCGCCCGGGGTCCCCAGCC
GATCGGGTCAGGCAAGTCCATCCCGTCCTGAGAGCCCCAGGCCCCCCTTCGACAAGCTTCGAATTCTGCA
GTCGACGGTACCGCGGGCCCGGGATCCACCGGTCGCCACCATGGTGAGCAAGGGCGAGGAGCTGTTCACC
GGGGTGGTGCCCATCCTGGTCGAGCTGGACGGCGACGTAAACGGCCACAAGTTCAGCGTGTCCGGCGAGG
GCGAGGGCGATGCCACCTACGGCAAGCTGACCCTGAAGTTCATCTGCACCACCGGCAAGCTGCCCGTGCC
CTGGCCCACCCTCGTGACCACCCTGACCTACGGCGTGCAGTGCTTCAGCCGCTACCCCGACCACATGAAG
CAGCACGACTTCTTCAAGTCCGCCATGCCCGAAGGCTACGTCCAGGAGCGCACCATCTTCTTCAAGGACG
ACGGCAACTACAAGACCCGCGCCGAGGTGAAGTTCGAGGGCGACACCCTGGTGAACCGCATCGAGCTGAA
GGGCATCGACTTCAAGGAGGACGGCAACATCCTGGGGCACAAGCTGGAGTACAACTACAACAGCCACAAC
GTCTATATCATGGCCGACAAGCAGAAGAACGGCATCAAGGTGAACTTCAAGATCCGCCACAACATCGAGG
ACGGCAGCGTGCAGCTCGCCGACCACTACCAGCAGAACACCCCCATCGGCGACGGCCCCGTGCTGCTGCC
CGACAACCACTACCTGAGCACCCAGTCCGCCCTGAGCAAAGACCCCAACGAGAAGCGCGATCACATGGTC
CTGCTGGAGTTCGTGACCGCCGCCGGGATCACTCTCGGCATGGACGAGCTGTACAAGTAAAGCGGCCGCG
ACTCTAGATCATAATCAGCCATACCACATTTGTAGAGGTTTTACTTGCTTTAAAAAACCTCCCACACCTC
CCCCTGAACCTGAAACATAAAATGAATGCAATTGTTGTTGTTAACTTGTTTATTGCAGCTTATAATGGTT
ACAAATAAAGCAATAGCATCACAAATTTCACAAATAAAGCATTTTTTTCACTGCATTCTAGTTGTGGTTT
GTCCAAACTCATCAATGTATCTTAAGGCGTAAATTGTAAGCGTTAATATTTTGTTAAAATTCGCGTTAAA
TTTTTGTTAAATCAGCTCATTTTTTAACCAATAGGCCGAAATCGGCAAAATCCCTTATAAATCAAAAGAA
TAGACCGAGATAGGGT
[37 nt withheld, positions 4357-4393]
AAAGAACGTGGACTCCAACGTCAAAGG
[49 nt withheld, positions 4421-4469]
T
[91 nt withheld, positions 4471-4561]
G
[124 nt withheld, positions 4563-4686]
CAGGTGGCACTTTTCGGGGAAATGTGCGCGGAACCCCTATTTGTTTATTTTTCTAAATACATTCAAATAT
GTATCCGCTCATGAGACAATAACCCTGATAAATGCTTCAATAATATTGAAAAAGGAAGAGTCCTGAGGCG
GAAAGAACCAGCTGTGGAATGTGTGTCAGTTAGGGTGTGGAAAGTCCCCAGGCTCCCCAGCAGGCAGAAG
TATGCAAAGCATGCATCTCAATTAGTCAGCAACCAGGTGTGGAAAGTCCCCAGGCTCCCCAGCAGGCAGA
AGTATGCAAAGCATGCATCTCAATTAGTCAGCAACCATAGTCCCGCCCCTAACTCCGCCCATCCCGCCCC
TAACTCCGCCCAGTTCCGCCCATTCTCCGCCCCATGGCTGACTAATTTTTTTTATTTATGCAGAGGCCGA
GGCCGCCTCGGCCTCTGAGCTATTCCAGAAGTAGTGAGGAGGCTTTTTTGGAGGCCTAGGCTTTTGCAAA
GATCGATCAAGAGACAGGATGAGGATCGTTTCGCATGATTGAACAAGATGGATTGCACGCAGGTTCTCCG
GCCGCTTGGGTGGAGAGGCTATTCGGCTATGACTGGGCACAACAGACAATCGGCTGCTCTGATGCCGCCG
TGTTCCGGCTGTCAGCGCAGGGGCGCCCGGTTCTTTTTGTCAAGACCGACCTGTCCGGTGCCCTGAATGA
ACTGCAAGACGAGGCAGCGCGGCTATCGTGGCTGGCCACGACGGGCGTTCCTTGCGCAGCTGTGCTCGAC
GTTGTCACTGAAGCGGGAAGGGACTGGCTGCTATTGGGCGAAGTGCCGGGGCAGGATCTCCTGTCATCTC
ACCTTGCTCCTGCCGAGAAAGTATCCATCATGGCTGATGCAATGCGGCGGCTGCATACGCTTGATCCGGC
TACCTGCCCATTCGACCACCAAGCGAAACATCGCATCGAGCGAGCACGTACTCGGATGGAAGCCGGTCTT
GTCGATCAGGATGATCTGGACGAAGAGCATCAGGGGCTCGCGCCAGCCGAACTGTTCGCCAGGCTCAAGG
CGAGCATGCCCGACGGCGAGGATCTCGTCGTGACCCATGGCGATGCCTGCTTGCCGAATATCATGGTGGA
AAATGGCCGCTTTTCTGGATTCATCGACTGTGGCCGGCTGGGTGTGGCGGACCGCTATCAGGACATAGCG
TTGGCTACCCGTGATATTGCTGAAGAGCTTGGCGGCGAATGGGCTGACCGCTTCCTCGTGCTTTACGGTA
TCGCCGCTCCCGATTCGCAGCGCATCGCCTTCTATCGCCTTCTTGACGAGTTCTTCTGAGCGGGACTCTG
GGGTTCGAAATGACCGACCAAGCGACGCCCAACCTGCCATCACGAGATTTCGATTCCACCGCCGCCTTCT
ATGAAAGGTTGGGCTTCGGAATCGTTTTCCGGGACGCCGGCTGGATGATCCTCCAGCGCGGGGATCTCAT
GCTGGAGTTCTTCGCCCACCCTAGGGGGAGGCTAACTGAAACACGGAAGGAGACAATACCGGAAGGAACC
CGCGCTATGACGGCAATAAAAAGACAGAATAAAACGCACGGTGTTGGGTCGTTTGTTCATAAACGCGGGG
TTCGGTCCCAGGGCTGGCACTCTGTCGATACCCCACCGAGACCCCATTGGGGCCAATACGCCCGCGTTTC
TTCCTTTTCCCCACCCCACCCCCCAAGTTCGGGTGAAGGCCCAGGGCTCGCAGCCAACGTCGGGGCGGCA
GGCCCTGCCATAGCCTCAGGTTACTCATATATACTTTAGATTGATTTAAAACTTCATTTTTAATTTAAAA
GGATCTAGGTGAAGATCCTTTTTGATAATCTCATGACCAAAATCCCTTAACGTGAGTTTTCGTTCCACTG
AGCGTCAGACCCCGTAGAAAAGATCAAAGGATCTTCTTGAGATCCTTTTTTTCTGCGCGTAATCTGCTGC
TTGCAAACAAAAAAACCACCGCTACCAGCGGTGGTTTGTTTGCCGGATCAAGAGCTACCAACTCTTTTTC
CGAAGGTAACTGGCTTCAGCAGAGCGCAGATACCAAATACTGTTCTTCTAGTGTAGCCGTAGTTAGGCCA
CCACTTCAAGAACTCTGTAGCACCGCCTACATACCTCGCTCTGCTAATCCTGTTACCAGTGGCTGCTGCC
AGTGGCGATAAGTCGTGTCTTACCGGGTTGGACTCAAGACGATAGTTACCGGATAAGGCGCAGCGGTCGG
GCTGAACGGGGGGTTCGTGCACACAGCCCAGCTTGGAGCGAACGACCTACACCGAACTGAGATACCTACA
GCGTGAGCTATGAGAAAGCGCCACGCTTCCCGAAGGGAGAAAGGCGGACAGGTATCCGGTAAGCGGCAGG
GTCGGAACAGGAGAGCGCACGAGGGAGCTTCCAGGGGGAAACGCCTGGTATCTTTATAGTCCTGTCGGGT
TTCGCCACCTCTGACTTGAGCGTCGATTTTTGTGATGCTCGTCAGGGGGGCGGAGCCTATGGAAAAACGC
CAGCAACGCGGCCTTTTTACGGTTCCTGGCCTTTTGCTGGCCTTTTGCTCACATGTTCTTTCCTGCGTTA
TCCCCTGATTCTGTGGATAACCGTATTACCGCCATGCATTAGT
