>Addgene plasmid #112110 | pEGFP-N1 Dynamin1 D406R M407R F409A | depositor partial sequence | sequence record 211042 | hDynamin1 D406R M407R F409A
ATGGGCAACCGCGGCATGGAAGATCTCATCCCGCTGGTCAACCGGCTGCAAGACGCCTTCTCTGCCATCG
GCCAGAACGCGGACCTCGACCTGCCGCAGATCGCTGTGGTGGGCGGCCAGAGCGCCGGCAAGAGCTCGGT
GCTCGAGAATTTCGTAGGCAGGGACTTCTTGCCTCGAGGATCTGGCATTGTTACCCGACGTCCCCTGGTC
TTGCAGCTGGTCAATGCAACCACAGAATATGCCGAGTTCCTGCACTGCAAGGGAAAGAAATTCACCGACT
TCGAGGAGGTGCGCCTTGAGATCGAGGCCGAGACCGACAGGGTCACCGGCACCAACAAGGGCATCTCGCC
GGTGCCTATCAACCTCCGCGTCTACTCGCCGCACGTGCTGAACCTGACCCTGGTGGACCTGCCCGGAATG
ACCAAGGTCCCGGTGGGGGACCAACCTCCCGACATCGAGTTCCAGATCCGAGACATGCTTATGCAGTTTG
TCACCAAGGAGAACTGCCTCATCCTGGCCGTGTCCCCCGCCAACTCTGACCTGGCCAATTCTGACGCCCT
CAAGGTCGCCAAGGAGGTGGACCCCCAGGGCCAGCGCACCATCGGGGTCATCACCAAGCTGGACCTGATG
GACGAGGGCACAGATGCCCGTGATGTGCTGGAGAACAAGCTGCTCCCCCTGCGCAGAGGCTACATTGGAG
TGGTGAACCGGAGCCAGAAGGACATTGATGGCAAGAAGGACATTACCGCCGCCTTGGCTGCTGAACGAAA
GTTCTTCCTCTCCCATCCATCTTATCGCCACTTGGCTGACCGTATGGGCACGCCCTACCTGCAGAAGGTC
CTCAATCAGCAACTGACGAACCACATCCGGGACACACTGCCGGGGCTGCGGAACAAGCTGCAGAGCCAGC
TACTGTCCATTGAGAAGGAGGTGGAGGAATACAAGAACTTCCGCCCTGATGACCCAGCTCGCAAGACCAA
GGCCCTGCTGCAGATGGTCCAGCAGTTTGCCGTAGACTTTGAGAAGCGCATTGAGGGCTCAGGAGATCAG
ATCGACACCTACGAACTGTCAGGGGGAGCCCGCATTAACCGAATCTTCCACGAGCGCTTCCCTTTCGAGC
TGGTCAAGATGGAGTTTGATGAGAAGGAACTCCGAAGGGAGATCAGCTATGCTATCAAGAATATCCATGG
CATTAGAACGGGGCTGTTTACCCCAAGGAGGGCCGCCGAGACCATTGTGAAAAAGCAGGTGAAGAAGATC
CGAGAACCGTGTCTCAAGTGTGTGGACATGGTTATCTCGGAGCTAATCAGCACCGTTAGACAGTGCACCA
AGAAGCTCCAGCAGTACCCGCGGCTACGGGAGGAGATGGAGCGCATCGTGACCACCCACATCCGGGAGCG
CGAGGGCCGCACTAAGGAGCAGGTCATGCTTCTCATCGATATCGAGCTGGCTTACATGAACACCAACCAT
GAGGACTTCATAGGCTTTGCCAATGCTCAGCAGAGGAGCAACCAGATGAACAAGAAGAAGACTTCAGGGA
ACCAGGATGAGATTCTGGTCATCCGCAAGGGCTGGCTGACTATCAATAATATTGGCATCATGAAAGGGGG
CTCCAAGGAGTACTGGTTTGTGCTGACTGCTGAGAATCTGTCCTGGTACAAGGATGATGAGGAGAAAGAG
AAGAAATACATGCTGTCTGTGGACAACCTCAAGCTGCGGGACGTGGAGAAGGGCTTTATGTCGAGCAAGC
ATATCTTTGCCCTCTTTAACACGGAGCAGAGGAATGTCTACAAGGATTATCGGCAGCTGGAGCTAGCCTG
TGAGACACAGGAGGAGGTGGACAGCTGGAAGGCCTCCTTCCTGAGGGCTGGCGTGTACCCTGAGCGTGTT
GGGGACAAAGAGAAAGCCAGCGAGACCGAGGAGAATGGCTCCGACAGCTTCATGCATTCCATGGACCCAC
AGCTGGAACGGCAAGTGGAGACCATCCGGAATCTTGTGGACTCATACATGGCCATTGTCAACAAGACCGT
GAGGGACCTCATGCCCAAGACCATCATGCACCTCATGATTAACAATACCAAGGAGTTCATCTTCTCGGAG
CTGCTGGCCAACCTGTACTCGTGTGGGGACCAGAACACGCTGATGGAGGAGTCGGCGGAGCAGGCACAGC
GGCGCGACGAGATGCTGCGCATGTACCACGCACTGAAGGAGGCGCTCAGCATCATCGGCAACATCAACAC
GACCACCGTCAGCACGCCCATGCCCCCGCCCGTGGACGACTCCTGGCTGCAGGTGCAGAGCGTACCGGCC
GGACGCAGGTCGCCCACGTCCAGCCCCACGCCGCAGCGCCGAGCCCCCGCCGTGCCCCCAGCCCGGCCCG
GGTCGCGGGGCCCTGCTCCTGGGCCTCCGCCTGCTGGGTCCGCCCTGGGGGGGGCGCCCCCCGTGCCCTC
CAGGCCGGGGGCTTCCCCTGACCCTTTCGGCCCTCCCCCTCAGGTGCCCTCGCGCCCCAACCGCGCCCCG
CCCGGGGTCCCCAGCCGATCGGGTCAGGCAAGTCCATCCCGTCCTGAGAGCCCCAGGCCCCCCTTCGACA
AGCTT
